>Addgene plasmid #87324 | pAcGFP1-N1-SialT | addgene full sequence | sequence record 177636 | Addgene NGS Result
CGTCAGGTGGCACTTTTCGGGGAAATGTGCGCGGAACCCCTATTTGTTTATTTTTCTAAATACATTCAAA
TATGTATCCGCTCATGAGACAATAACCCTGATAAATGCTTCAATAATATTGAAAAAGGAAGAGTCCTGAG
GCGGAAAGAACCAGCTGTGGAATGTGTGTCAGTTAGGGTGTGGAAAGTCCCCAGGCTCCCCAGCAGGCAG
AAGTATGCAAAGCATGCATCTCAATTAGTCAGCAACCAGGTGTGGAAAGTCCCCAGGCTCCCCAGCAGGC
AGAAGTATGCAAAGCATGCATCTCAATTAGTCAGCAACCATAGTCCCGCCCCTAACTCCGCCCATCCCGC
CCCTAACTCCGCCCAGTTCCGCCCATTCTCCGCCCCATGGCTGACTAATTTTTTTTATTTATGCAGAGGC
CGAGGCCGCCTCGGCCTCTGAGCTATTCCAGAAGTAGTGAGGAGGCTTTTTTGGAGGCCTAGGCTTTTGC
AAAGATCGATCAAGAGACAGGATGAGGATCGTTTCGCATGATTGAACAAGATGGATTGCACGCAGGTTCT
CCGGCCGCTTGGGTGGAGAGGCTATTCGGCTATGACTGGGCACAACAGACAATCGGCTGCTCTGATGCCG
CCGTGTTCCGGCTGTCAGCGCAGGGGCGCCCGGTTCTTTTTGTCAAGACCGACCTGTCCGGTGCCCTGAA
TGAACTGCAAGACGAGGCAGCGCGGCTATCGTGGCTGGCCACGACGGGCGTTCCTTGCGCAGCTGTGCTC
GACGTTGTCACTGAAGCGGGAAGGGACTGGCTGCTATTGGGCGAAGTGCCGGGGCAGGATCTCCTGTCAT
CTCACCTTGCTCCTGCCGAGAAAGTATCCATCATGGCTGATGCAATGCGGCGGCTGCATACGCTTGATCC
GGCTACCTGCCCATTCGACCACCAAGCGAAACATCGCATCGAGCGAGCACGTACTCGGATGGAAGCCGGT
CTTGTCGATCAGGATGATCTGGACGAAGAGCATCAGGGGCTCGCGCCAGCCGAACTGTTCGCCAGGCTCA
AGGCGAGCATGCCCGACGGCGAGGATCTCGTCGTGACCCATGGCGATGCCTGCTTGCCGAATATCATGGT
GGAAAATGGCCGCTTTTCTGGATTCATCGACTGTGGCCGGCTGGGTGTGGCGGACCGCTATCAGGACATA
GCGTTGGCTACCCGTGATATTGCTGAAGAGCTTGGCGGCGAATGGGCTGACCGCTTCCTCGTGCTTTACG
GTATCGCCGCTCCCGATTCGCAGCGCATCGCCTTCTATCGCCTTCTTGACGAGTTCTTCTGAGCGGGACT
CTGGGGTTCGAAATGACCGACCAAGCGACGCCCAACCTGCCATCACGAGATTTCGATTCCACCGCCGCCT
TCTATGAAAGGTTGGGCTTCGGAATCGTTTTCCGGGACGCCGGCTGGATGATCCTCCAGCGCGGGGATCT
CATGCTGGAGTTCTTCGCCCACCCTAGGGGGAGGCTAACTGAAACACGGAAGGAGACAATACCGGAAGGA
ACCCGCGCTATGACGGCAATAAAAAGACAGAATAAAACGCACGGTGTTGGGTCGTTTGTTCATAAACGCG
GGGTTCGGTCCCAGGGCTGGCACTCTGTCGATACCCCACCGAGACCCCATTGGGGCCAATACGCCCGCGT
TTCTTCCTTTTCCCCACCCCACCCCCCAAGTTCGGGTGAAGGCCCAGGGCTCGCAGCCAACGTCGGGGCG
GCAGGCCCTGCCATAGCCTCAGGTTACTCATATATACTTTAGATTGATTTAAAACTTCATTTTTAATTTA
AAAGGATCTAGGTGAAGATCCTTTTTGATAATCTCATGACCAAAATCCCTTAACGTGAGTTTTCGTTCCA
CTGAGCGTCAGACCCCGTAGAAAAGATCAAAGGATCTTCTTGAGATCCTTTTTTTCTGCGCGTAATCTGC
TGCTTGCAAACAAAAAAACCACCGCTACCAGCGGTGGTTTGTTTGCCGGATCAAGAGCTACCAACTCTTT
TTCCGAAGGTAACTGGCTTCAGCAGAGCGCAGATACCAAATACTGTTCTTCTAGTGTAGCCGTAGTTAGG
CCACCACTTCAAGAACTCTGTAGCACCGCCTACATACCTCGCTCTGCTAATCCTGTTACCAGTGGCTGCT
GCCAGTGGCGATAAGTCGTGTCTTACCGGGTTGGACTCAAGACGATAGTTACCGGATAAGGCGCAGCGGT
CGGGCTGAACGGGGGGTTCGTGCACACAGCCCAGCTTGGAGCGAACGACCTACACCGAACTGAGATACCT
ACAGCGTGAGCTATGAGAAAGCGCCACGCTTCCCGAAGGGAGAAAGGCGGACAGGTATCCGGTAAGCGGC
AGGGTCGGAACAGGAGAGCGCACGAGGGAGCTTCCAGGGGGAAACGCCTGGTATCTTTATAGTCCTGTCG
GGTTTCGCCACCTCTGACTTGAGCGTCGATTTTTGTGATGCTCGTCAGGGGGGCGGAGCCTATGGAAAAA
CGCCAGCAACGCGGCCTTTTTACGGTTCCTGGCCTTTTGCTGGCCTTTTGCTCACATGTTCTTTCCTGCG
TTATCCCCTGATTCTGTGGATAACCGTATTACCGCCATGCATTAGTTATTAATAGTAATCAATTACGGGG
TCATTAGTTCATAGCCCATATATGGAGTTCCGCGTTACATAACTTACGGTAAATGGCCCGCCTGGCTGAC
CGCCCAACGACCCCCGCCCATTGACGTCAATAATGACGTATGTTCCCATAGTAACGCCAATAGGGACTTT
CCATTGACGTCAATGGGTGGAGTATTTACGGTAAACTGCCCACTTGGCAGTACATCAAGTGTATCATATG
CCAAGTACGCCCCCTATTGACGTCAATGACGGTAAATGGCCCGCCTGGCATTATGCCCAGTACATGACCT
TATGGGACTTTCCTACTTGGCAGTACATCTACGTATTAGTCATCGCTATTACCATGGTGATGCGGTTTTG
GCAGTACATCAATGGGCGTGGATAGCGGTTTGACTCACGGGGATTTCCAAGTCTCCACCCCATTGACGTC
AATGGGAGTTTGTTTTGGCACCAAAATCAACGGGACTTTCCAAAATGTCGTAACAACTCCGCCCCATTGA
CGCAAATGGGCGGTAGGCGTGTACGGTGGGAGGTCTATATAAGCAGAGCTGGTTTAGTGAACCGTCAGAT
CCGCTAGCGCTACCGGACTCAGATCTCGAGATGATTCACACCAACCTGAAGAAAAAGTTCAGCTGCTGCG
TCCTGGTCTTTCTTCTGTTTGCAGTCATCTGTGTGTGGAAGGAAAAGAAGAAAGGGAGTTACTATGATTC
CTTTAAATTGCAAACCAAGGAATTCCAGGTGTTAAAGAGTCTGGGGAAATTGGCCATGGGGTCTGATTCC
CAGTCTGTATCCTCAAGCAGCACCCAGGACCCCCACAGGGGCCGCCAGACCCTCGGCAGTCTCAGAGGCC
TAGCCAAGGCCAAACCAGAGGCCTCCTTCCAGGTGTGGAACAAGGACAGCTCTTCCAAAAACCTTATCCC
TAGGCTGCAAAAGATCTGGAAGAATTACCTAAGCATGAACAAGTACAAAGTGTCCTACAAGGGGCCAGGA
CCAGGCATCAAGTTCAGTGCAGAGGCCCTGCGCTGCCACCTCCGGGACCATGTGAATGTATCCATGGTAG
AGGTCACAGATTTTCCCTTCAATACCTCTGAATGGGAGGGTTATCTGCCCAAGGAGAGCATTAGGACCAA
GGCTGGGCCTTGGGGCAGGTGTGCTGTTGTGTCGTCAGCGGGATCTCTGAAGTCCTCCCAACTAGGCAGA
GAAATCGATGATCATGACGCAGTCCTGAGGTTTAATGGGGCACCCACAGCCAACTTCCAACAAGATGTGG
GCACAAAAACTACCATTCGCCTGATGAACTCTCAGTTGGTTACCACAGAGAAGCGCTTCCTCAAAGACAG
TTTGTACAATGAAGGAATCCTAATTGTATGGGACCCATCTGTATACCACTCAGATATCCCAAAGTGGTAC
CAGAATCCGGATTATAATTTCTTTAACAACTACAAGACTTATCGTAAGCTGCACCCCAATCAGCCCTTTT
ACATCCTCAAGCCCCAGATGCCTTGGGAGCTATGGGACATTCTTCAAGAAATCTCCCCAGAAGAGATTCA
GCCAAACCCCCCATCCTCTGGGATGCTTGGTATCATCATCATGATGACGCTGTGTGACCAGGTGGATATT
TATGAGTTCCTCCCATCCAAGCGCAAGACTGACGTGTGCTACTACTACCAGAAGTTCTTCGATAGTGCCT
GCACGATGGGTGCCTACCACCCGCTGCTCTATGAGAAGAATTTGGTGAAGCATCTCAACCAGGGCACAGA
TGAGGACATCTACCTGCTTGGAAAAGCCACACTGCCTGGCTTCCGGACCATTCACTGCCGGGATCCACCG
GTCGCCACCATGGTGAGCAAGGGCGCCGAGCTGTTCACCGGCATCGTGCCCATCCTGATCGAGCTGAATG
GCGATGTGAATGGCCACAAGTTCAGCGTGAGCGGCGAGGGCGAGGGCGATGCCACCTACGGCAAGCTGAC
CCTGAAGTTCATCTGCACCACCGGCAAGCTGCCTGTGCCCTGGCCCACCCTGGTGACCACCCTGAGCTAC
GGCGTGCAGTGCTTCTCACGCTACCCCGATCACATGAAGCAGCACGACTTCTTCAAGAGCGCCATGCCTG
AGGGCTACATCCAGGAGCGCACCATCTTCTTCGAGGATGACGGCAACTACAAGTCGCGCGCCGAGGTGAA
GTTCGAGGGCGATACCATGGTGAATCGCATCGAGCTGACCGGCACCGATTTCAAGGAGGATGGCAACATC
CTGGGCAATAAGATGGAGTACAACTACAACGCCCACAATGTGTACATCATGACCGACAAGGCCAAGAATG
GCATCAAGGTGAACTTCAAGATCCGCCACAACATCGAGGATGGCAGCGTGCAGCTGGCCGACCACTACCA
GCAGAATACCCCCATCGGCGATGGCCCTGTGCTGCTGCCCGATAACCACTACCTGTCCACCCAGAGCGCC
CTGTCCAAGGACCCCAACGAGAAGCGCGATCACATGATCTACTTCGGCTTCGTGACCGCCGCCGCCATCA
CCCACGGCATGGATGAGCTGTACAAGTAAGCGGCCGCGACTCTAGATCATAATCAGCCATACCACATTTG
TAGAGGTTTTACTTGCTTTAAAAAACCTCCCACACCTCCCCCTGAACCTGAAACATAAAATGAATGCAAT
TGTTGTTGTTAACTTGTTTATTGCAGCTTATAATGGTTACAAATAAAGCAATAGCATCACAAATTTCACA
AATAAAGCATTTTTTTCACTGCATTCTAGTTGTGGTTTGTCCAAACTCATCAATGTATCTTAAGGCGTAA
ATTGTAAGCGTTAATATTTTGTTAAAATTCGCGTTAAATTTTTGTTAAATCAGCTCATTTTTTAACCAAT
AGGCCGAAATCGGCAAAATCCCTTATAAATCAAAAGAATAGACCGAGATAGGGT
[37 nt withheld, positions 5585-5621]
AAAGAACGTGGACTCCAACGTCAAAGG
[49 nt withheld, positions 5649-5697]
T
[91 nt withheld, positions 5699-5789]
G
[121 nt withheld, positions 5791-5911]
Features (pLannotate 1.2.2; 15 found; start..end, strand, type, name):
     30..134     +  promoter       AmpR promoter: bla
    136..493     +  promoter       SV40 promoter: SV40 enhancer and early promoter
    528..1322    +  CDS            NeoR/KanR: aminoglycoside phosphotransferase from Tn5; aph(3')-II (or nptII); confers resistance to neomycin, kanamycin, and G418 (Geneticin®)
   1343..1495    +  CDS            ble (fragment): BLE_KLEPN - Experimental evidence at protein level: Swiss-Prot protein existence level 1. Binding protein with a strong affinity to the bleomycin family of antibiotics. Binds to CL990; an antimitotic-antibiotic compound. From Klebsiella pneumoniae.
   1554..1601    +  polyA_signal   HSV TK poly(A) signal: herpes simplex virus thymidine kinase polyadenylation signal (Cole and Stacy, 1985)
   1692..1708    -  polyA_signal   bGH poly(A) signal (fragment): bovine growth hormone polyadenylation signal
   1930..2518    +  rep_origin     ori: high-copy-number ColE1/pMB1/pBR322/pUC origin of replication
   2693..2996    +  enhancer       CMV enhancer: human cytomegalovirus immediate early enhancer
   2997..3200    +  promoter       CMV promoter: human cytomegalovirus (CMV) immediate early promoter
   3223..3250    +  misc_feature   MCS (fragment): multiple cloning site
   3251..4468    +  CDS            ST6GAL1: SIAT1_HUMAN - Also known as SIAT1. Experimental evidence at protein level: Swiss-Prot protein existence level 1. Transfers sialic acid from CMP-sialic acid to galactose- containing acceptor substrates. From Homo sapiens (Human).
   4490..5207    +  CDS            AcGFP1 (fragment): Aequorea coerulescens GFP mammalian codon-optimized
   5225..5308    +  CDS            large T antigen (fragment): large T antigen from SV40 (simian virus 40)
   5331..5452    +  polyA_signal   SV40 poly(A) signal: SV40 polyadenylation signal
   5486..3       -  rep_origin     f1 ori (across the origin) (sequence partly withheld): f1 bacteriophage origin of replication; arrow indicates direction of (+) strand synthesis
