[The description below was written by a language model from this plasmid's Addgene catalogue record and pLannotate feature annotations shown in this document.]
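Description:
pAcGFP1-N1-SialT is a mammalian expression plasmid built on the Clontech pAcGFP1-N1 backbone. It produces full-length human β-galactoside α-2,6-sialyltransferase 1 (ST6GAL1, also called SIAT1 or SialT) fused at its C terminus to the green fluorescent protein AcGFP1. The roughly 1.2 kb ST6GAL1 coding sequence was inserted between the XhoI and BamHI sites of the multiple cloning site, both of which remain intact. It sits directly downstream of the human cytomegalovirus immediate-early enhancer and promoter and upstream of the mammalian codon-optimised Aequorea coerulescens GFP. An SV40 polyadenylation signal terminates the fusion transcript.

The plasmid replicates in E. coli at high copy number from a ColE1/pUC-type origin. It also carries an f1 phage origin, which allows single-stranded DNA production. A single Tn5 aminoglycoside phosphotransferase gene (NeoR/KanR) provides selection in both hosts. A bacterial bla-type promoter drives it for kanamycin resistance in bacteria, and the SV40 enhancer/early promoter drives it for G418 selection of stably transfected mammalian cells, with an HSV thymidine kinase poly(A) signal downstream. The short ble, bGH poly(A) and large T antigen matches in the annotation are fragmentary hits within backbone sequence rather than functional elements. The sequenced record is 5,911 nt, slightly shorter than the 5,921 bp listed in the catalogue.

ST6GAL1 transfers sialic acid from CMP-sialic acid to galactose-containing acceptors. The associated publication concerns quantitative imaging of Golgi localisation and intra-Golgi trafficking, which suggests the fluorescent fusion serves as a Golgi marker in transfected cells. The record itself states the purpose only as expression of SialT-AcGFP1 in mammalian cells.
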