Addgene plasmid #87324: pAcGFP1-N1-SialT
Purpose: To express SialT-AcGFP1 in mammalian cells, SialT encodes the full length coding sequence of β-galactosamide α-2,6-sialyltransferase
Depositing lab: Lei Lu. Depositing organization: Nanyang Technological University (NTU). Publication: A novel imaging method for quantitative Golgi localization reveals differential intra-Golgi trafficking of secretory cargos. Tie HC, Mahajan D, Chen B, Cheng L, VanDongen AM, Lu L. Mol Biol Cell. 2016 Jan 13. pii: mbc.E15-09-0664. 10.1091/mbc.E15-09-0664 PubMed 26764092.
Backbone
  Vector backbone: pAcGFP1-N1
  Backbone manufacturer: Clontech
  Backbone size w/o insert (bp): 4700
  Total vector size (bp): 5921
  Vector type: Mammalian Expression
  Selectable markers: Neomycin (select with G418)
Growth in bacteria
  Bacterial resistance: Kanamycin, 50 μg/mL
  Growth temperature: 37°C
  Growth strain: DH5alpha
  Copy number: High Copy
Gene/Insert
  Gene/Insert name: ST 6 beta-galactoside alpha-2,6-sialyltransferase 1
  Species: H. sapiens (human)
  Insert size (bp): 1221
  GenBank ID: NM_003032
  Entrez Gene: ST6GAL1 (a.k.a. CDw75, SIAT1, ST6GalI, ST6N)
  Promoter: CMV
  Tag / fusion protein: AcGFP1 (C terminal on backbone)
  Cloning method: Restriction Enzyme; 5′ cloning site XhoI (not destroyed); 3′ cloning site BamHI (not destroyed)
  Sequencing primers: 5′ EGFP-N
Terms and licenses: Academic/Nonprofit Terms; Industry Terms: Not Available to Industry
How to cite: pAcGFP1-N1-SialT was a gift from Lei Lu (Addgene plasmid # 87324 ; http://n2t.net/addgene:87324 ; RRID:Addgene_87324)
