>Addgene plasmid #87324 | pAcGFP1-N1-SialT | depositor partial sequence | sequence record 170340 | Full length coding sequence of SialT
ATGATTCACACCAACCTGAAGAAAAAGTTCAGCTGCTGCGTCCTGGTCTTTCTTCTGTTTGCAGTCATCT
GTGTGTGGAAGGAAAAGAAGAAAGGGAGTTACTATGATTCCTTTAAATTGCAAACCAAGGAATTCCAGGT
GTTAAAGAGTCTGGGGAAATTGGCCATGGGGTCTGATTCCCAGTCTGTATCCTCAAGCAGCACCCAGGAC
CCCCACAGGGGCCGCCAGACCCTCGGCAGTCTCAGAGGCCTAGCCAAGGCCAAACCAGAGGCCTCCTTCC
AGGTGTGGAACAAGGACAGCTCTTCCAAAAACCTTATCCCTAGGCTGCAAAAGATCTGGAAGAATTACCT
AAGCATGAACAAGTACAAAGTGTCCTACAAGGGGCCAGGACCAGGCATCAAGTTCAGTGCAGAGGCCCTG
CGCTGCCACCTCCGGGACCATGTGAATGTATCCATGGTAGAGGTCACAGATTTTCCCTTCAATACCTCTG
AATGGGAGGGTTATCTGCCCAAGGAGAGCATTAGGACCAAGGCTGGGCCTTGGGGCAGGTGTGCTGTTGT
GTCGTCAGCGGGATCTCTGAAGTCCTCCCAACTAGGCAGAGAAATCGATGATCATGACGCAGTCCTGAGG
TTTAATGGGGCACCCACAGCCAACTTCCAACAAGATGTGGGCACAAAAACTACCATTCGCCTGATGAACT
CTCAGTTGGTTACCACAGAGAAGCGCTTCCTCAAAGACAGTTTGTACAATGAAGGAATCCTAATTGTATG
GGACCCATCTGTATACCACTCAGATATCCCAAAGTGGTACCAGAATCCGGATTATAATTTCTTTAACAAC
TACAAGACTTATCGTAAGCTGCACCCCAATCAGCCCTTTTACATCCTCAAGCCCCAGATGCCTTGGGAGC
TATGGGACATTCTTCAAGAAATCTCCCCAGAAGAGATTCAGCCAAACCCCCCATCCTCTGGGATGCTTGG
TATCATCATCATGATGACCCTGTGTGACCAGGTGGATATTTATGAGTTCCTCCCATCCAAGCGCAAGATT
GACGTGTGCTACTACTACCAGAAGTTCTT
